>Addgene plasmid #163850 | pT3TS-CD44b-TurboID | addgene full sequence | sequence record 342269 | Addgene NGS Result
AATTAACCCTCACTAAAGGGAACAAAAGCTGGAGCTAAGCTTGCTTGTTCTTTTTGCAGAAGCTCAGAAT
AAACGCTCAACTTTGGCAGATCTCAAGTTTGTACAAAAAAGCAGGCTGCCACCATGGGCTGGTCATGGGT
GTGTGTTCAGACGCTCCTTCAGTTGACACCCTTCCTCTCTTCTCTCAGTCAGTCGGACTCAATCTCTCTA
CACTCACAGATGCTCTTCAGGACAGAGAGGATGATGAAGATGATGATGATGATGGCAGCACTTCTGTCTG
CATTGCTGTCCTCCTCCACTGCAAACCCAATCACCGGTGTGCGTGAGCGGAGCTGCAGCTACTCTGGAGT
GTTCCATGTGCAGGGTAAAGAGCGCTACAGCCTGACGTTTGATGACGCACAGAGACTGTGTGAGCGTTTG
TCCACTACATTAGCCAATCTGACACAGGTGAAGACAGCCTTCAACAGTGGAATGGAGACCTGCAGGTATG
GCTGGATAAACAGCTCACAGCTGGTGATTCTCCGTAAAACACCAAATCTAAACTGTGCTCGCAACCAAAC
AGACGTCATCATAAAGACTTCAGACGGGAAAAAATATGACGCCTTATGTTATAATGATAAAGACAAATCA
AAGAAGAACTGTACAGAGGCGATTGACCCTGCAAAAGTGGACAGCAGTTCATCTTCAGAAGCCGCAGTTT
CTCCAGAGCGCATCACTCCACATTACTCTACAGAAGCAGACTCCTCCACAGCAGCAGTTTCTCCAGAGCG
CATCACTCCACATTACTCTACAGACGCAGATTCCTCCACATCAGCAGTTTCTCCAGCCCGCTTCACTCCA
GGCGGCTCTACAGGCGCAGATTCCTCCACATCAGCAGAATCTGCTCTGAACACGTCAGCAGCAGCAGCAG
CAGCAGACGCAGAGAGAAACACAACTGAGGGAAACACGACACACACCAGTTCCCCACACAGCCACGAGGA
GCCCAACGGGACACGCTCGACCCCTCAGACCTCCACAGAACTGCAGATCAGCACGTCTGCAGCGCATCAG
GACACCACCGGCCCGGGCCGCAGGCAGAACACAGTTTCTCCAGAGCGCATCACTCCACACAGCCCTACAG
AAGCAGCTTCCTCCACATCAGCAGGTGCTTCTTCTTCTTTAACAGACTGGCTGGTCATATTACTGACAAT
ACTGGCAGTTCTTCTCATCTCACTCATCTGTTGTATCGTAGTATACAGGAAAAGGCTGTTTGGACAGAAG
CAGACTCTGGTCATCAACAGCACTGTCGCAGCAGCAGAGAACGGATCAGCGGCTACACACACACAGGAGA
TGGTCACGCTGCTGAACACAGACACACTCCACCCAGCTTTCTTGTACAAAGTGGTGAAAGACAATACAGT
CCCCTTGAAGCTGATTGCCCTTCTGGCAAATGGCGAATTCCACAGCGGGGAGCAACTGGGCGAAACGTTG
GGCATGAGTAGAGCAGCGATAAACAAACATATACAAACGCTGAGGGATTGGGGTGTAGACGTGTTCACCG
TTCCGGGCAAGGGCTATAGTTTGCCCGAACCGATACCACTTCTGAACGCCAAACAAATATTGGGTCAACT
GGATGGAGGATCAGTAGCAGTTCTTCCTGTGGTCGACTCTACTAACCAATATCTGCTGGATCGGATCGGG
GAACTGAAATCTGGCGATGCATGCATAGCTGAGTACCAGCAGGCTGGACGGGGATCTCGAGGAAGGAAAT
GGTTTTCCCCGTTTGGGGCCAACCTCTATCTCTCTATGTTCTGGAGGTTGAAACGTGGCCCTGCTGCCAT
CGGCTTGGGGCCTGTCATTGGTATTGTTATGGCGGAGGCGTTGCGTAAACTTGGAGCGGATAAAGTGAGG
GTTAAATGGCCAAACGATTTGTATCTTCAAGACCGCAAGTTGGCTGGTATACTGGTAGAACTCGCAGGGA
TTACAGGAGATGCGGCTCAGATTGTGATCGGTGCCGGTATTAACGTCGCGATGCGTAGGGTAGAGGAGTC
CGTGGTCAATCAGGGTTGGATTACGCTGCAAGAGGCTGGAATCAATCTCGACAGAAACACACTTGCAGCC
ACGCTTATTCGGGAATTGAGGGCTGCTCTTGAACTTTTTGAACAGGAAGGGTTGGCACCTTACCTGCCGC
GCTGGGAAAAGCTGGATAATTTCATAAATCGGCCCGTCAAGCTCATAATCGGGGACAAGGAAATTTTCGG
CATATCACGCGGCATCGACAAGCAGGGGGCACTGCTGTTGGAACAGGACGGAGTCATAAAGCCCTGGATG
GGTGGTGAGATTAGCCTTCGATCTGCGGAGAAAGAGCAGAAACTGATAAGCGAAGAGGACCTGTAACAAC
TTTATTATACATAGTTGCTCGAGCGGATCTGGTTACCACTAAACCAGCCTCAAGAACACCCGAATGGAGT
CTCTAAGCTACATAATACCAACTTACACTTTACAAAATGTTGTCCCCCAAAATGTAGCCATTCGTATCTG
CTCCTAATAAAAAGAAAGTTTCTTCACATTCTAAAAAAAAAAAAAAAAAAAAAAAAAAAAANNCCCCCCC
CCCCCCCTGCAGGGCCAAGTCGGCCTCTAGAGGTACCCAATTCGCCCTATAGTGAGTCGTATTACAATTC
ACTGGCCGTCGTTTTACAACGTCGTGACTGGGAAAACCCTGGCGTTACCCAACTTAATCGCCTTGCAGCA
CATCCCCCTTTCGCCAGCTGGCGTAATAGCGAAGAGGCCCGCACCGATCGCCCTTCCCAACAGTTGCGCA
GCCTGAATGGCGAATGGCAAATTGTAAGCGTTAATATTTTGTTAAAATTCGCGTTAAATTTTTGTTAAAT
CAGCTCATTTTTTAACCAATAGGCCGAAATCGGCAAAATCCCTTATAAATCAAAAGAATAGACCGAGATA
GGGT
[37 nt withheld, positions 2945-2981]
AAAGAACGTGGACTCCAACGTCAAAGG
[49 nt withheld, positions 3009-3057]
T
[91 nt withheld, positions 3059-3149]
G
[124 nt withheld, positions 3151-3274]
CAGGTGGCACTTTTCGGGGAAATGTGCGCGGAACCCCTATTTGTTTATTTTTCTAAATACATTCAAATAT
GTATCTGCTCATGAGACAATAACCCTGATAAATGCTTCAATAATATTGAAAAAGGAAGAGTATGAGTATT
CAACATTTCCGTGTCGCCCTTATTCCCTTTTTTGCGGCATTTTGCCTTCCTGTTTTTGCTCACCCAGAAA
CGCTGGTGAAAGTAAAAGATGCTGAAGATCAGTTGGGTGCACGAGTGGGTTACATCGAACTGGATCTCAA
CAGCGGTAAGATCCTTGAGAGTTTTCGCCCCGAAGAACGTTTTCCAATGATGAGCACTTTTAAAGTTCTG
CTATGTGGCGCGGTATTATCCCGTATTGACGCCGGGCAAGAGCAACTCGGTCGCCGCATACACTATTCTC
AGAATGACTTGGTTGAGTACTCACCAGTCACAGAAAAGCATCTTACGGATGGCATGACAGTAAGAGAATT
ATGCAGTGCTGCCATAACCATGAGTGATAACACTGCGGCCAACTTACTTCTGACAACGATCGGAGGACCG
AAGGAGCTAACCGCTTTTTTGCACAACATGGGGGATCATGTAACTCGCCTTGATCGTTGGGAACCGGAGC
TGAATGAAGCCATACCAAACGACGAGCGTGACACCACGATGCCTGTAGCAATGGCAACAACGTTGCGCAA
ACTATTAACTGGCGAACTACTTACTCTAGCTTCCCGGCAACAATTAATAGACTGGATGGAGGCGGATAAA
GTTGCAGGACCACTTCTGCGCTCGGCCCTTCCGGCTGGCTGGTTTATTGCTGATAAATCTGGAGCCGGTG
AGCGTGGGTCTCGCGGTATCATTGCAGCACTGGGGCCAGATGGTAAGCCCTCCCGTATCGTAGTTATCTA
CACGACGGGGAGTCAGGCAACTATGGATGAACGAAATAGACAGATCGCTGAGATAGGTGCCTCACTGATT
AAGCATTGGTAACTGTCAGACCAAGTTTACTCATATATACTTTAGATTGATTTAAAACTTCATTTTTAAT
TTAAAAGGATCTAGGTGAAGATCCTTTTTGATAATCTCATGACCAAAATCCCTTAACGTGAGTTTTCGTT
CCACTGAGCGTCAGACCCCGTAGAAAAGATCAAAGGATCTTCTTGAGATCCTTTTTTTCTGCGCGTAATC
TGCTGCTTGCAAACAAAAAAACCACCGCTACCAGCGGTGGTTTGTTTGCCGGATCAAGAGCTACCAACTC
TTTTTCCGAAGGTAACTGGCTTCAGCAGAGCGCAGATACCAAATACTGTTCTTCTAGTGTAGCCGTAGTT
AGGCCACCACTTCAAGAACTCTGTAGCACCGCCTACATACCTCGCTCTGCTAATCCTGTTACCAGTGGCT
GCTGCCAGTGGCGATAAGTCGTGTCTTACCGGGTTGGACTCAAGACGATAGTTACCGGATAAGGCGCAGC
GGTCGGGCTGAACGGGGGGTTCGTGCACACAGCCCAGCTTGGAGCGAACGACCTACACCGAACTGAGATA
CCTACAGCGTGAGCTATGAGAAAGCGCCACGCTTCCCGAAGGGAGAAAGGCGGACAGGTATCCGGTAAGC
GGCAGGGTCGGAACAGGAGAGCGCACGAGGGAGCTTCCAGGGGGAAACGCCTGGTATCTTTATAGTCCTG
TCGGGTTTCGCCACCTCTGACTTGAGCGTCGATTTTTGTGATGCTCGTCAGGGGGGCGGAGCCTATGGAA
AAACGCCAGCAACGCGGCCTTTTTACGGTTCCTGGCCTTTTGCTGGCCTTTTGCTCACATGTTCTTTCCT
GCGTTATCCCCTGATTCTGTGGATAACCGTATTACCGCCTTTGAGTGAGCTGATACCGCTCGCCGCAGCC
GAACGACCGAGCGCAGCGAGTCAGTGAGCGAGGAAGCGGAAGAGCGCCCAATACGCAAACCGCCTCTCCC
CGCGCGTTGGCCGATTCATTAATGCAGCTGGCACGACAGGTTTCCCGACTGGAAAGCGGGCAGTGAGCGC
AACGCAATTAATGTGAGTTAGCTCACTCATTAGGCACCCCAGGCTTTACACTTTATGCTTCCGGCTCGTA
TGTTGTGTGGAATTGTGAGCGGATAACAATTTCACACAGGAAACAGCTATGACCATGATTACGCCAAGCT
CGA
Features (pLannotate 1.2.2; 17 found; start..end, strand, type, name):
      1..19      +  promoter       T3 promoter: promoter for bacteriophage T3 RNA polymerase
     44..86      +  5'UTR          Xenopus globin 5'-UTR: translational enhancer from the 5'-UTR of the major beta-globin gene of Xenopus laevis
     94..114     +  protein_bind   attB1: mutant version of attB; core recombination site for the Gateway® BP reaction BP Clonase™
   1361..1385    -  protein_bind   attB2: mutant version of attB; recombination site for the Gateway® BP reaction BP Clonase™
   1387..2343    +  CDS            birA: BIRA_ECOLI - Also known as bioR, dhbB. Experimental evidence at protein level: Swiss-Prot protein existence level 1. Acts both as a biotin--[acetyl-CoA-carboxylase] ligase and a biotin-operon repressor. In the presence of ATP, BirA activates biotin to form the BirA-biotinyl-5'-adenylate (BirA-bio-5'-AMP or holoBirA) complex. HoloBirA can either transfer the biotinyl moiety to the biotin carboxyl carrier protein (BCCP) subunit of acetyl-CoA carboxylase, or bind to the biotin operator site and inhibit transcription of the operon. From Escherichia coli (strain K12).
   2377..2397    -  protein_bind   attB3: mutant version of attB; core recombination site for the Gateway® BP reaction BP Clonase™
   2422..2547    +  3'UTR          Xenopus globin 3'-UTR: 3'-UTR of the major beta-globin gene of Xenopus laevis
   2636..2654    -  promoter       T7 promoter: promoter for bacteriophage T7 RNA polymerase
   2657..2814    +  CDS            lacZα (fragment): LacZα fragment of β-galactosidase; lacZ fragment
   2846..3274    -  rep_origin     f1 ori (sequence partly withheld): f1 bacteriophage origin of replication; arrow indicates direction of (+) strand synthesis
   3301..3405    +  promoter       AmpR promoter: bla
   3406..4266    +  CDS            AmpR: β-lactamase; bla; confers resistance to ampicillin, carbenicillin, and related antibiotics
   4437..5025    +  rep_origin     ori: high-copy-number ColE1/pMB1/pBR322/pUC origin of replication
   5208..5300    +  CDS            lacI (fragment): lac repressor; lacI; The lac repressor binds to the lac operator to inhibit transcription in E. coli. This inhibition can be relieved by adding lactose or isopropyl-β-D-thiogalactopyranoside (IPTG).
   5313..5334    +  protein_bind   CAP binding site: CAP binding activates transcription in the presence of cAMP. E. coli catabolite activator protein
   5349..5379    +  promoter       lac promoter: promoter for the E. coli lac operon
   5387..5403    +  protein_bind   lac operator: The lac repressor binds to the lac operator to inhibit transcription in E. coli. This inhibition can be relieved by adding lactose or isopropyl-β-D-thiogalactopyranoside (IPTG). lac repressor encoded by lacI
