[The description below was written by a language model from this plasmid's Addgene catalogue record and pLannotate feature annotations shown in this document.]
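Description:
pT3TS-CD44b-TurboID is a 5,447 nt in vitro transcription plasmid built by multisite Gateway recombination into the pT3TS-Dest_R1-R3 destination backbone. It is maintained in E. coli as a high-copy plasmid through a ColE1/pUC-type origin and selected with ampicillin via the β-lactamase (AmpR) cassette. An f1 phage origin is also present. Fragments of lacZα and lacI, together with a CAP site, lac promoter and lac operator, appear to be remnants of the parental cloning vector and have no evident role in the payload.

The transcription unit starts at a bacteriophage T3 promoter, followed by the Xenopus laevis β-globin 5'-UTR, which acts as a translational enhancer. Between the attB1 and attB2 sites lies an unannotated interval of about 1.2 kb, which by its position corresponds to the zebrafish cd44b coding sequence named in the catalogue entry. Between attB2 and attB3 is a region annotated as E. coli birA. This matches the C-terminal TurboID tag, an engineered BirA-derived promiscuous biotin ligase. The Xenopus β-globin 3'-UTR follows and helps stabilise the transcript. A T7 promoter sits downstream in the opposite orientation, facing back toward the insert.

The stated purpose is in vitro synthesis of RNA encoding the CD44b-TurboID fusion. The associated work concerns proximity-dependent biotin labelling for in vivo proteomic mapping in zebrafish, so the fusion protein presumably serves to biotinylate proteins near CD44b. The record does not describe how the RNA is delivered or the precise experimental role of this particular fusion.
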