Addgene plasmid #163850: pT3TS-CD44b-TurboID
Purpose: In vitro transcription of CD44b-TurboID. Parton lab clone JTJ
Depositing lab: Rob Parton. Depositing organization: University of Queensland, Institute for Molecular Bioscience. Publication: In vivo proteomic mapping through GFP-directed proximity-dependent biotin labelling in zebrafish. Xiong Z, Lo HP, McMahon KA, Martel N, Jones A, Hill MM, Parton RG, Hall TE. Elife. 2021 Feb 16;10. pii: 64631. doi: 10.7554/eLife.64631. PubMed 33591275.
Backbone
  Vector backbone: pT3TS-Dest_R1-R3 (Addgene 140878)
  Vector type: In vitro transcription of RNA
Growth in bacteria
  Bacterial resistance: Ampicillin, 100 μg/mL
  Growth temperature: 37°C
  Growth strain: DH5alpha
  Copy number: High Copy
Gene/Insert
  Gene/Insert name: CD44b
  Species: D. rerio (zebrafish)
  Entrez Gene: cd44b
  Tag / fusion protein: TurboID (C terminal on insert)
Terms and licenses: Academic/Nonprofit Terms; Industry Terms: Not Available to Industry
How to cite: pT3TS-CD44b-TurboID was a gift from Rob Parton (Addgene plasmid # 163850 ; http://n2t.net/addgene:163850 ; RRID:Addgene_163850)
